Addgene plasmid #60093: 4LG6
Purpose: Bacterial expression for structure determination; may not be full ORF
Depositing lab: Cheryl Arrowsmith. Depositing organization: University of Toronto.
Backbone
  Vector backbone: pET28-MHL
  Vector type: Bacterial Expression
Growth in bacteria
  Bacterial resistance: Kanamycin, 50 μg/mL
  Growth temperature: 37°C
  Growth strain: DH5alpha
  Copy number: High Copy
Gene/Insert
  Gene/Insert name: ANKRA:JMC023-D07:C211743 (alt names: PDB ID: 4LG6; ANKRA)
  Species: H. sapiens (human)
  Insert size (bp): 516
  Mutation: See comments
  GenBank ID: gi|142363765
  Entrez Gene: ANKRA2 (a.k.a. ANKRA)
  Promoter: T7
  Tag / fusion protein: 6xHis (N terminal on insert)
  Cloning method: Ligation Independent Cloning
  Sequencing primers: 5′ T7; 3′ T7 Terminal
Terms and licenses: Academic/Nonprofit Terms; Industry Terms: Not Available to Industry
How to cite: 4LG6 was a gift from Cheryl Arrowsmith (Addgene plasmid # 60093 ; http://n2t.net/addgene:60093 ; RRID:Addgene_60093)
