[The description below was written by a language model from this plasmid's Addgene catalogue record.]
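Description:
4LG6 is a bacterial expression plasmid built on the pET28-MHL backbone and carrying a fragment of the human ANKRA2 gene (also known as ANKRA). It was made to produce recombinant protein for structure determination, and its name matches the Protein Data Bank entry listed as an alternative name for the insert. The insert is 516 bp and was introduced by ligation-independent cloning. The record cautions that it may not be the full open reading frame, which fits the common structural-genomics practice of expressing a defined domain or truncated construct rather than the whole protein. The mutation field only points to comments that are not included here, so any sequence differences from the reference cannot be specified.

Expression is driven by a T7 promoter, so protein production requires a host that supplies T7 RNA polymerase, such as a DE3 lysogen of E. coli. The DH5alpha strain listed in the record serves for plasmid propagation only. The protein is made with an N-terminal 6xHis tag, which allows purification by immobilized metal affinity chromatography before crystallization or other biophysical work. The plasmid is selected with kanamycin and is recorded as high copy. No feature table is supplied, so details such as the origin of replication, any protease cleavage site between tag and insert, the lac operator or repressor elements, and the terminator are not documented here, although the use of T7 and T7 terminator sequencing primers implies that the insert lies between those two standard pET elements.
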