>Addgene plasmid #60093 | 4LG6 | depositor partial sequence | sequence record 96046 | Insert DNA Sequence
TCTACCACACCTCTGTTAGCAAATTCTTTGTCTGTTCACCAGTTGGCTGCTCAGGGAGAGATGCTCTATC
TGGCTACTCGTATCGAACAAGAAAATGTTATCAATCACACGGATGAAGAAGGATTTACTCCTCTGATGTG
GGCTGCAGCACACGGGCAAATAGCTGTGGTAGAGTTCCTACTTCAGAATGGTGCTGATCCCCAACTTTTA
GGAAAAGGTCGAGAAAGTGCACTGTCGTTGGCCTGTAGTAAAGGCTACACAGATATTGTCAAAATGCTGC
TTGATTGTGGAGTTGATGTAAATGAATATGATTGGAATGGAGGAACACCTCTGCTTTATGCTGTACATGG
AAATCATGTGAAATGTGTAAAGATGCTCTTAGAAAGTGGGGCTGATCCAACAATTGAAACTGACTCTGGA
TATAATTCTATGGATCTAGCTGTAGCCCTAGGCTATAGAAGTGTTCAACAGGTTATTGAGTCACATTTGT
TGAAGCTGCTTCAAAATATCAAGGAG
