>Addgene plasmid #60093 | 4LG6 | addgene partial sequence | sequence record 97150 | T7 5'-TAATACGACTCACTATAGGG-3'
TATTTTGTTTACTTTAAGAAGGAGATATACCATGCATCATCATCATCATCACAGCAGCGGCAGAGAAAAC
TTGTATTTCCAGGGCTCTACCACACCTCTGTTAGCAAATTCTTTGTCTGTTCACCAGTTGGCTGCTCAGG
GAGAGATGCTCTATCTGGCTACTCGTATCGAACAAGAAAATGTTATCAATCACACGGATGAAGAAGGATT
TACTCCTCTGATGTGGGCTGCAGCACACGGGCAAATAGCTGTGGTAGAGTTCCTACTTCAGAATGGTGCT
GATCCCCAACTTTTAGGAAAAGGTCGAGAAAGTGCACTGTCGTTGGCCTGTAGTAAAGGCTACACAGATA
TTGTCAAAATGCTGCTTGATTGTGGAGTTGATGTAAATGAATATGATTGGAATGGAGGAACACCTCTGCT
TTATGCTGTACATGGAAATCATGTGAAATGTGTAAAGATGCTCTTAGAAAGTGGGGCTGATCCAACAATT
GAAACTGACTCTGGATATAATTCTATGGATCTAGCTGTAGCCCTAGGCTATAGAAGTGTTCAACAGGTTA
TTGAGTCACATTTGTTGAAGCTGCTTCAAAATATCAAGGAGTGATGACGAAGCTTGCGGCCGCACTCGAG
CACCACCACCACCACCACTGAGATCCGGCTGCTAACAAAGCCCGAAAGGAAGCTGAGTTGGCTGCTGCCA
CCGCTGAGCAATAACTAGCATAA
