>Addgene plasmid #60093 | 4LG6 | addgene partial sequence | sequence record 97151 | T7term 5'-GCTAGTTATTGCTCAGCGG-3'
GTTAGCAGCCGGATCTCAGTGGTGGTGGTGGTGGTGCTCGAGTGCGGCCGCAAGCTTCGTCATCACTCCT
TGATATTTTGAAGCAGCTTCAACAAATGTGACTCAATAACCTGTTGAACACTTCTATAGCCTAGGGCTAC
AGCTAGATCCATAGAATTATATCCAGAGTCAGTTTCAATTGTTGGATCAGCCCCACTTTCTAAGAGCATC
TTTACACATTTCACATGATTTCCATGTACAGCATAAAGCAGAGGTGTTCCTCCATTCCAATCATATTCAT
TTACATCAACTCCACAATCAAGCAGCATTTTGACAATATCTGTGTAGCCTTTACTACAGGCCAACGACAG
TGCACTTTCTCGACCTTTTCCTAAAAGTTGGGGATCAGCACCATTCTGAAGTAGGAACTCTACCACAGCT
ATTTGCCCGTGTGCTGCAGCCCACATCAGAGGAGTAAATCCTTCTTCATCCGTGTGATTGATAACATTTT
CTTGTTCGATACGAGTAGCCAGATAGAGCATCTCTCCCTGAGCAGCCAACTGGTGAACAGACAAAGAATT
TGCTAACAGAGGTGTGGTAGAGCCCTGGAAATACAAGTTTTCTCTGCCGCTGCTGTGATGATGATGATGA
TGCATGGTATATCTCCTTCTTAAAGTTAAACAAAATTATTTCTAGAGGGGAATTGTTATCCGCTCACAAT
TCCCCTATAGTGAGTCGTATTAATTTCGCGGGATCGAGATCTCGATCCTCTACGCCGGACGCATCGT
